Addgene plasmid #149543: pGBW-m4137384
Purpose: Mammalian expression plasmid for SARS-CoV-2 surface glycoprotein (Spike) for VSV pseudotyping
Depositing lab: Ginkgo Bioworks & Benjie Chen. Depositing organization: Ginkgo Bioworks.
Backbone
  Vector backbone: AmpR gene, with start and stop codons
  Backbone size w/o insert (bp): 860
  Vector type: Mammalian Expression
Growth in bacteria
  Bacterial resistance: Ampicillin, 100 μg/mL
  Growth temperature: 37°C
  Growth strain: DH5alpha
  Copy number: High Copy
Gene/Insert
  Gene/Insert name: SARS-CoV-2 S (surface glycoprotein) (alt names: Spike protein; S protein)
  Species: H. sapiens (human); Severe acute respiratory syndrome coronavirus 2
  Insert size (bp): 6619
  Mutation: H. sapiens recode
  Entrez Gene: S (a.k.a. GU280_gp02, spike glycoprotein)
  Promoter: CMV
  Cloning method: Unknown
Resource information
  A portion of this plasmid was derived from a plasmid made by: GinkgoBioworks
Depositor comments: NCBI reference sequence: YP_009724390.1 . This plasmid contains an 18 or 19bp truncation in the CMV promoter and was synthesized for making pseudotyped VSV particles. It has been shown that truncations either help expression and /or capture by VSVdeltaG. See https://www.ncbi.nlm.nih.gov/pubmed/19057867 for original paper on VSV pseudotyping, and https://www.cell.com/cell/pdf/S0092-8674(20)30229-4.pdf on more recent efforts with SARS-CoV-2. Please note: Addgene NGS finds that the AmpR resistance marker is in the opposite orientation in the plasmid relative to the depositor's sequence. As the plasmid was able to grow in media with Ampicillin, this is not expected to affect plasmid function.
How to cite: pGBW-m4137384 was a gift from Ginkgo Bioworks & Benjie Chen (Addgene plasmid # 149543 ; http://n2t.net/addgene:149543 ; RRID:Addgene_149543)
