[The description below was written by a language model from this plasmid's Addgene catalogue record and pLannotate feature annotations shown in this document.]
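Description:
pGBW-m4137384 is a synthesized mammalian expression plasmid of about 7.5 kb that encodes the SARS-CoV-2 surface glycoprotein (Spike, S), recoded for human codon usage and made to produce VSV particles pseudotyped with Spike. It is propagated in E. coli as a high-copy plasmid through a ColE1/pUC-type origin and is selected with ampicillin through the β-lactamase (AmpR) gene. The catalogue entry treats only the roughly 860 bp AmpR coding sequence as the "backbone". It counts everything else, about 6.6 kb, as the insert, which is why the stated insert size is much larger than the roughly 3.8 kb Spike open reading frame.

In the sequenced record, the human cytomegalovirus immediate early enhancer and promoter drive the Spike coding sequence. A short multiple-cloning-site remnant and a rabbit β-globin polyadenylation signal follow it. The backbone also carries an SV40 origin of replication, which allows episomal amplification in cells expressing large T antigen. Other annotated features are an SV40 poly(A) signal, a small SV40 promoter fragment, and residual lac promoter, operator, CAP-site and lacI fragments with no evident role in the design.

The depositor comments describe an 18 or 19 bp truncation "in the CMV promoter" and say that truncations aid expression or capture by VSVΔG. The feature table cannot confirm this truncation, because the Spike annotation spans an apparently full-length open reading frame. Repository sequencing also found AmpR in the opposite orientation to the depositor's sequence. In the annotation it lies on the opposite strand from the bla promoter, but the plasmid still grew under ampicillin selection, so function is not expected to be affected.
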