Features (pLannotate 1.2.2; 16 found; start..end, strand, type, name):
      1..105     -  promoter       AmpR promoter: bla
    136..515     +  enhancer       CMV enhancer: human cytomegalovirus immediate early enhancer
    516..719     +  promoter       CMV promoter: human cytomegalovirus (CMV) immediate early promoter
    794..4612    +  CDS            S: SPIKE_SARS2 - Experimental evidence at protein level: Swiss-Prot protein existence level 1. [Spike glycoprotein]: May down-regulate host tetherin (BST2) by lysosomal degradation, thereby counteracting its antiviral activity. From Severe acute respiratory syndrome coronavirus 2 (2019-nCoV) (SARS-CoV-2).
   4616..4633    +  misc_feature   MCS (fragment): multiple cloning site
   4699..4754    +  polyA_signal   β-globin poly(A) signal: rabbit β-globin polyadenylation signal (Gil and Proudfoot, 1987)
   5139..5155    -  protein_bind   lac operator: The lac repressor binds to the lac operator to inhibit transcription in E. coli. This inhibition can be relieved by adding lactose or isopropyl-β-D-thiogalactopyranoside (IPTG). lac repressor encoded by lacI
   5163..5193    -  promoter       lac promoter: promoter for the E. coli lac operon
   5208..5229    -  protein_bind   CAP binding site: CAP binding activates transcription in the presence of cAMP. E. coli catabolite activator protein
   5242..5281    -  CDS            lacI (fragment): lac repressor; lacI; The lac repressor binds to the lac operator to inhibit transcription in E. coli. This inhibition can be relieved by adding lactose or isopropyl-β-D-thiogalactopyranoside (IPTG).
   5288..5310    +  promoter       SV40 promoter (fragment): SV40 enhancer and early promoter
   5334..5469    +  rep_origin     SV40 ori: SV40 origin of replication
   5489..5623    +  polyA_signal   SV40 poly(A) signal: SV40 polyadenylation signal
   5625..5679    -  CDS            lacI (fragment): lac repressor; lacI; The lac repressor binds to the lac operator to inhibit transcription in E. coli. This inhibition can be relieved by adding lactose or isopropyl-β-D-thiogalactopyranoside (IPTG).
   5862..6450    -  rep_origin     ori: high-copy-number ColE1/pMB1/pBR322/pUC origin of replication
   6621..7481    +  CDS            AmpR: β-lactamase; bla; confers resistance to ampicillin, carbenicillin, and related antibiotics
>Addgene plasmid #149543 | pGBW-m4137384 | addgene full sequence | sequence record 306267 | Addgene NGS Result
ACTCTTCCTTTTTCAATATTATTGAAGCATTTATCAGGGTTATTGTCTCATGAGCGGATACATATTTGAA
TGTATTTAGAAAAATAAACAAATAGGGGTTCCGCGCACATTTCCCCGAAAAGTGCCACCTGGGTCGACAT
TGATTATTGACTAGTTATTAATAGTAATCAATTACGGGGTCATTAGTTCATAGCCCATATATGGAGTTCC
GCGTTACATAACTTACGGTAAATGGCCCGCCTGGCTGACCGCCCAACGACCCCCGCCCATTGACGTCAAT
AATGACGTATGTTCCCATAGTAACGCCAATAGGGACTTTCCATTGACGTCAATGGGTGGAGTATTTACGG
TAAACTGCCCACTTGGCAGTACATCAAGTGTATCATATGCCAAGTACGCCCCCTATTGACGTCAATGACG
GTAAATGGCCCGCCTGGCATTATGCCCAGTACATGACCTTATGGGACTTTCCTACTTGGCAGTACATCTA
CGTATTAGTCATCGCTATTACCATGGTGATGCGGTTTTGGCAGTACATCAATGGGCGTGGATAGCGGTTT
GACTCACGGGGATTTCCAAGTCTCCACCCCATTGACGTCAATGGGAGTTTGTTTTGGCACCAAAATCAAC
GGGACTTTCCAAAATGTCGTAACAACTCCGCCCCATTGACGCAAATGGGCGGTAGGCGTGTACGGTGGGA
GGTCTATATAAGCAGAGCTGGTTTAGTGAACCGTCAGATCAGATCTTTGTCGATCCTACCATCCACTCGA
CACACCCGCCAGCGGCCGCCACCATGTTCGTCTTTCTTGTGTTACTCCCCCTGGTTTCGTCCCAGTGCGT
GAACTTGACTACGCGAACCCAACTGCCGCCAGCATATACAAATAGTTTCACCCGTGGAGTATACTACCCT
GATAAAGTGTTTAGATCAAGCGTACTACACTCTACTCAGGACCTGTTTCTCCCCTTCTTCTCCAATGTCA
CATGGTTTCATGCGATCCACGTTAGCGGCACCAACGGGACAAAGCGCTTTGACAACCCTGTGCTGCCATT
CAATGATGGTGTGTATTTTGCTTCTACCGAGAAGAGCAACATAATTCGGGGCTGGATCTTCGGAACTACC
CTCGACAGTAAAACTCAGTCATTGCTGATTGTGAATAACGCCACAAATGTCGTTATCAAGGTCTGTGAAT
TTCAATTCTGCAACGATCCATTCCTTGGGGTGTATTACCATAAAAATAATAAGTCCTGGATGGAGAGCGA
ATTTAGGGTATACTCGTCTGCCAACAATTGTACTTTCGAGTATGTGTCTCAGCCCTTCTTAATGGATCTG
GAAGGTAAACAGGGCAACTTTAAGAACCTCCGCGAGTTTGTATTCAAAAATATAGACGGATACTTTAAGA
TTTATTCCAAGCACACACCAATCAATTTGGTGCGGGATCTCCCGCAAGGGTTCAGCGCTCTGGAACCTCT
AGTGGACCTCCCCATCGGCATTAACATCACAAGATTCCAGACGCTGTTAGCCCTGCATAGATCATACCTT
ACTCCCGGTGACAGTAGTTCTGGGTGGACCGCAGGCGCGGCTGCATATTACGTGGGATATTTGCAGCCTC
GGACGTTTCTGCTGAAATACAACGAGAACGGCACCATTACAGATGCCGTGGATTGCGCCCTTGACCCCCT
AAGCGAAACTAAGTGTACGCTTAAAAGCTTCACCGTCGAGAAGGGAATTTACCAGACTTCCAACTTTAGG
GTCCAGCCGACAGAATCAATAGTTAGGTTCCCAAATATCACCAATTTGTGCCCTTTTGGGGAAGTCTTCA
ATGCTACACGATTTGCTTCGGTTTATGCCTGGAACAGGAAGCGTATCTCAAATTGCGTCGCGGACTACAG
CGTGCTCTATAATAGTGCAAGTTTCTCGACCTTTAAATGTTATGGCGTGTCCCCGACCAAACTAAATGAC
CTCTGTTTTACAAACGTTTACGCCGATTCTTTTGTGATTCGCGGTGATGAGGTACGCCAAATCGCACCGG
GCCAGACTGGCAAGATTGCCGATTACAACTACAAGTTGCCTGACGACTTCACCGGATGTGTTATAGCCTG
GAATAGCAATAATCTGGATTCTAAGGTCGGAGGTAACTATAACTACCTGTATAGACTGTTCCGTAAGTCA
AACCTGAAACCCTTTGAGCGGGACATCTCCACAGAGATTTACCAAGCAGGGTCTACCCCCTGCAATGGGG
TTGAAGGATTCAATTGCTACTTTCCATTACAGAGCTACGGGTTCCAGCCTACGAACGGGGTTGGTTACCA
GCCTTATAGGGTAGTGGTGCTGTCGTTCGAACTGTTGCACGCTCCAGCTACAGTGTGCGGGCCTAAAAAA
TCAACTAACCTGGTTAAAAATAAGTGTGTTAATTTTAACTTCAATGGCTTAACCGGAACTGGAGTGCTCA
CGGAGTCAAACAAGAAATTTCTACCGTTTCAGCAATTCGGGAGGGATATCGCAGACACTACGGACGCGGT
CAGAGATCCACAGACCCTTGAGATCCTTGACATAACACCCTGCTCTTTCGGAGGTGTCTCCGTAATTACA
CCAGGCACTAATACCTCTAATCAGGTGGCCGTGCTTTATCAGGATGTTAACTGTACAGAGGTCCCGGTGG
CTATCCATGCCGACCAATTGACACCTACGTGGCGCGTCTATTCTACCGGCTCCAACGTCTTCCAGACCCG
GGCTGGATGCTTGATAGGCGCAGAACACGTAAACAACTCTTACGAATGTGATATTCCCATTGGAGCCGGG
ATCTGCGCAAGCTACCAGACCCAAACAAACAGTCCCAGACGGGCTCGTAGCGTGGCCTCTCAGAGCATAA
TAGCCTATACCATGTCCCTTGGCGCGGAGAATAGTGTGGCATACTCAAATAATAGCATCGCTATCCCCAC
TAACTTTACTATTTCCGTGACGACTGAGATTCTGCCAGTGTCTATGACTAAGACATCCGTGGATTGCACA
ATGTATATTTGTGGGGATTCCACAGAGTGTAGCAACTTGTTGCTGCAATATGGATCATTCTGTACGCAGC
TGAATCGCGCCCTCACCGGCATCGCTGTGGAACAGGACAAGAACACTCAAGAGGTCTTTGCTCAGGTGAA
GCAAATCTACAAGACCCCACCTATAAAAGACTTCGGGGGTTTTAACTTCTCGCAGATTCTCCCCGACCCC
AGCAAGCCTTCAAAAAGGAGCTTTATTGAGGACCTGTTGTTCAACAAGGTTACTTTAGCCGATGCCGGTT
TTATCAAACAGTACGGCGACTGTCTTGGCGATATAGCAGCCCGGGATCTGATTTGCGCACAAAAATTCAA
TGGCCTTACCGTACTGCCACCCCTTCTCACCGACGAAATGATCGCGCAGTACACCTCCGCACTGCTGGCT
GGGACCATCACTTCGGGATGGACCTTTGGGGCTGGTGCTGCTTTGCAAATTCCCTTCGCCATGCAGATGG
CCTATCGATTCAATGGCATAGGGGTAACACAGAACGTATTGTATGAAAATCAAAAGCTAATCGCTAACCA
GTTTAATTCAGCCATTGGTAAGATCCAGGATTCACTCTCCAGTACAGCCTCTGCCCTGGGAAAGCTCCAG
GACGTGGTCAACCAGAACGCGCAGGCATTGAATACACTCGTCAAACAGCTGAGTAGCAATTTCGGCGCAA
TCAGTAGTGTCTTAAACGATATACTGAGTAGGCTTGATAAAGTAGAGGCCGAGGTCCAGATTGACAGACT
AATCACGGGGCGTCTTCAGAGTTTACAGACCTATGTGACCCAACAGCTGATCCGAGCAGCGGAAATTCGA
GCAAGCGCGAACCTGGCCGCTACTAAAATGAGTGAGTGCGTGCTGGGCCAAAGTAAACGAGTCGACTTTT
GCGGCAAAGGGTATCATCTCATGTCTTTCCCTCAGTCCGCCCCTCACGGTGTTGTTTTCCTCCACGTGAC
ATACGTTCCCGCGCAGGAAAAGAATTTTACTACGGCACCCGCTATTTGCCATGACGGAAAGGCTCATTTT
CCACGGGAGGGAGTGTTCGTTTCAAACGGGACACACTGGTTTGTAACTCAGCGGAACTTTTATGAGCCTC
AAATCATCACGACAGACAATACCTTCGTGAGTGGCAACTGCGATGTAGTCATAGGCATTGTGAATAACAC
TGTTTATGATCCACTTCAGCCGGAACTCGACAGCTTCAAAGAGGAATTGGATAAGTACTTTAAAAATCAT
ACCAGTCCAGACGTAGATCTCGGCGATATATCGGGCATTAACGCCAGTGTGGTCAATATACAAAAGGAGA
TTGACAGACTGAATGAAGTAGCTAAGAACCTCAACGAATCTCTGATTGACCTGCAAGAGCTAGGGAAGTA
CGAGCAGTATATCAAATGGCCATGGTACATATGGCTGGGTTTTATCGCGGGTCTTATTGCCATAGTCATG
GTGACGATTATGTTGTGCTGTATGACCTCCTGCTGTTCTTGTTTGAAAGGCTGCTGCTCCTGTGGTAGCT
GTTGCAAATTCGATGAAGATGACTCTGAACCCGTGTTGAAAGGCGTTAAGCTACACTACACATAATCCGG
ACTCAGATCTCGATCTTTTTCCCTCTGCCAAAAATTATGGGGACATCATGAAGCCCCTTGAGCATCTGAC
TTCTGGCTAATAAAGGAAATTTATTTTCATTGCAATAGTGTGTTGGAATTTTTTGTGTCTCTCACTCGGA
AGGACATATGGGAGGGCAAATCATTTAAAACATCAGAATGAGTATTTGGTTTAGAGTTTGGCAACATATG
CCCATATGCTGGCTGCCATGAACAAAGGTTGGCTATAAAGAGGTCATCAGTATATGAAACAGCCCCCTGC
TGTCCATTCCTTATTCCATAGAAAAGCCTTGACTTGAGGTTAGATTTTTTTTATATTTTGTTTTGTGTTA
TTTTTTTCTTTAACATCCCTAAAATTTTCCTTACATGTTTTACTAGCCAGATTTTTCCTCCTCTCCTGAC
TACTCCCAGTCATAGCTGTCCCTCTTCTCTTATGGAGATCCCTCGACCTGCAGCCCAAGCTTGGCGTAAT
CATGGTCATAGCTGTTTCCTGTGTGAAATTGTTATCCGCTCACAATTCCACACAACATACGAGCCGGAAG
CATAAAGTGTAAAGCCTGGGGTGCCTAATGAGTGAGCTAACTCACATTAATTGCGTTGCGCTCACTGCCC
GCTTTCCAGTCGGGAAACCTGTCGTGCCAGCGGATCCGCATCTCAATTAGTCAGCAACCATAGTCCCGCC
CCTAACTCCGCCCATCCCGCCCCTAACTCCGCCCAGTTCCGCCCATTCTCCGCCCCATGGCTGACTAATT
TTTTTTATTTATGCAGAGGCCGAGGCCGCCTCGGCCTCTGAGCTATTCCAGAAGTAGTGAGGAGGCTTTT
TTGGAGGCCTAGGCTTTTGCAAAAAGCTAACTTGTTTATTGCAGCTTATAATGGTTACAAATAAAGCAAT
AGCATCACAAATTTCACAAATAAAGCATTTTTTTCACTGCATTCTAGTTGTGGTTTGTCCAAACTCATCA
ATGTATCTTATCATGTCTGGATCCGCTGCATTAATGAATCGGCCAACGCGCGGGGAGAGGCGGTTTGCGT
ATTGGGCGCTCTTCCGCTTCCTCGCTCACTGACTCGCTGCGCTCGGTCGTTCGGCTGCGGCGAGCGGTAT
CAGCTCACTCAAAGGCGGTAATACGGTTATCCACAGAATCAGGGGATAACGCAGGAAAGAACATGTGAGC
AAAAGGCCAGCAAAAGGCCAGGAACCGTAAAAAGGCCGCGTTGCTGGCGTTTTTCCATAGGCTCCGCCCC
CCTGACGAGCATCACAAAAATCGACGCTCAAGTCAGAGGTGGCGAAACCCGACAGGACTATAAAGATACC
AGGCGTTTCCCCCTGGAAGCTCCCTCGTGCGCTCTCCTGTTCCGACCCTGCCGCTTACCGGATACCTGTC
CGCCTTTCTCCCTTCGGGAAGCGTGGCGCTTTCTCATAGCTCACGCTGTAGGTATCTCAGTTCGGTGTAG
GTCGTTCGCTCCAAGCTGGGCTGTGTGCACGAACCCCCCGTTCAGCCCGACCGCTGCGCCTTATCCGGTA
ACTATCGTCTTGAGTCCAACCCGGTAAGACACGACTTATCGCCACTGGCAGCAGCCACTGGTAACAGGAT
TAGCAGAGCGAGGTATGTAGGCGGTGCTACAGAGTTCTTGAAGTGGTGGCCTAACTACGGCTACACTAGA
AGAACAGTATTTGGTATCTGCGCTCTGCTGAAGCCAGTTACCTTCGGAAAAAGAGTTGGTAGCTCTTGAT
CCGGCAAACAAACCACCGCTGGTAGCGGTGGTTTTTTTGTTTGCAAGCAGCAGATTACGCGCAGAAAAAA
AGGATCTCAAGAAGATCCTTTGATCTTTTCTACGGGGTCTGACGCTCAGTGGAACGAAAACTCACGTTAA
GGGATTTTGGTCATGAGATTATCAAAAAGGATCTTCACCTAGATCCTTTTAAATTAAAAATGAAGTTTTA
AATCAATCTAAAGTATATATGAGTAAACTTGGTCTGACAGATGAGTATTCAACATTTCCGTGTCGCCCTT
ATTCCCTTTTTTGCGGCATTTTGCCTTCCTGTTTTTGCTCACCCAGAAACGCTGGTGAAAGTAAAAGATG
CTGAAGATCAGTTGGGTGCACGAGTGGGTTACATCGAACTGGATCTCAACAGCGGTAAGATCCTTGAGAG
TTTTCGCCCCGAAGAACGTTTTCCAATGATGAGCACTTTTAAAGTTCTGCTATGTGGCGCGGTATTATCC
CGTATTGACGCCGGGCAAGAGCAACTCGGTCGCCGCATACACTATTCTCAGAATGACTTGGTTGAGTACT
CACCAGTCACAGAAAAGCATCTTACGGATGGCATGACAGTAAGAGAATTATGCAGTGCTGCCATAACCAT
GAGTGATAACACTGCGGCCAACTTACTTCTGACAACGATCGGAGGACCGAAGGAGCTAACCGCTTTTTTG
CACAACATGGGGGATCATGTAACTCGCCTTGATCGTTGGGAACCGGAGCTGAATGAAGCCATACCAAACG
ACGAGCGTGACACCACGATGCCTGTAGCAATGGCAACAACGTTGCGCAAACTATTAACTGGCGAACTACT
TACTCTAGCTTCCCGGCAACAATTAATAGACTGGATGGAGGCGGATAAAGTTGCAGGACCACTTCTGCGC
TCGGCCCTTCCGGCTGGCTGGTTTATTGCTGATAAATCTGGAGCCGGTGAGCGTGGGTCTCGCGGTATCA
TTGCAGCACTGGGGCCAGATGGTAAGCCCTCCCGTATCGTAGTTATCTACACGACGGGGAGTCAGGCAAC
TATGGATGAACGAAATAGACAGATCGCTGAGATAGGTGCCTCACTGATTAAGCATTGGTAA
